>Addgene plasmid #90508 | pPKm-233 | addgene full sequence | sequence record 204694 | Addgene NGS Result
TGGCTCCGGTGCCCGTCAGTGGGCAGAGCGCACATCGCCCACAGTCCCCGAGAAGTTGGGGGGAGGGGTC
GGCAATTGAACCGGTGCCTAGAGAAGGTGGCGCGGGGTAAACTGGGAAAGTGATGTCGTGTACTGGCTCC
GCCTTTTTCCCGAGGGTGGGGGAGAACCGTATATAAGTGCAGTAGTCGCCGTGAACGTTCTTTTTCGCAA
CGGGTTTGCCGCCAGAACACAGGTAAGTGCCGTGTGTGGTTCCCGCGGGCCTGGCCTCTTTACGGGTTAT
GGCCCTTGCGTGCCTTGAATTACTTCCACCTGGCTGCAGTACGTGATTCTTGATCCCGAGCTTCGGGTTG
GAAGTGGGTGGGAGAGTTCGAGGCCTTGCGCTTAAGGAGCCCCTTCGCCTCGTGCTTGAGTTGAGGCCTG
GCCTGGGCGCTGGGGCCGCCGCGTGCGAATCTGGTGGCACCTTCGCGCCTGTCTCGCTGCTTTCGATAAG
TCTCTAGCCATTTAAAATTTTTGATGACCTGCTGCGACGCTTTTTTTCTGGCAAGATAGTCTTGTAAATG
CGGGCCAAGATCTGCACACTGGTATTTCGGTTTTTGGGGCCGCGGGCGGCGACGGGGCCCGTGCGTCCCA
GCGCACATGTTCGGCGAGGCGGGGCCTGCGAGCGCGGCCACCGAGAATCGGACGGGGGTAGTCTCAAGCT
GGCCGGCCTGCTCTGGTGCCTGGCCTCGCGCCGCCGTGTATCGCCCCGCCCTGGGCGGCAAGGCTGGCCC
GGTCGGCACCAGTTGCGTGAGCGGAAAGATGGCCGCTTCCCGGCCCTGCTGCAGGGAGCTCAAAATGGAG
GACGCGGCGCTCGGGAGAGCGGGCGGGTGAGTCACCCACACAAAGGAAAAGGGCCTTTCCGTCCTCAGCC
GTCGCTTCATGTGACTCCACGGAGTACCGGGCGCCGTCCAGGCACCTCGATTAGTTCTCGAGCTTTTGGA
GTACGTCGTCTTTAGGTTGGGGGGAGGGGTTTTATGCGATGGAGTTTCCCCACACTGAGTGGGTGGAGAC
TGAAGTTAGGCCAGCTTGGCACTTGATGTAATTCTCCTTGGAATTTGCCCTTTTTGAGTTTGGATCTTGG
TTCATTCTCAAGCCTCAGACAGTGGTTCAAAGTTTTTTTCTTCCATTTCAGGTGTCGTGAGGAATTGATC
CTTCGAACTAGAATTCGAAGCTTGAGCTCGAGATCTGAGTCCGGTAGCGCTAGTTCGAAGGATCCGCTAG
CACATTCGAAGCCGCCACCATGTCCGTCTTGACACCATTGTTGTTGAGAGGGTTGACAGGTTCAGCCAGG
AGATTGCCAGTGCCCAGAGCCAAAATACATTCATTATTCGAAGCCGCCACCATGGGCAAGCCCATCCCCA
ACCCCCTGCTGGGCCTGGACTCCACCGTTAACATGGCTACTTACAAAGTGACCCTGATTACACCCGATGG
GGAGGTGTCCTACGATGCCCCCGACGATGAGTATATTCTGGACAGCGCCGGCGATGCAGGGTACGATCTG
CCAGCTTCTTGCAGAGCTGGCGCCTGCAGTACCTGCGCAGGGAAAATCGTGAGCGGAACAGTGGATCAGA
GTGAACAGTCCTTCCTGGACGATGACCAGATCGAGGCCGGCTATGTGCTGACATGTATTGCCTACCCACA
GTCCGATGTGACCATTGAGACCAACAAGGAGGAAGAGCTGTACGTGTACGGAAGCGGAGCTACTAACTTC
AGCCTGCTGAAGCAGGCTGGAGACGTGGAGGAGAACCCTGGACCTATGTCCGTCTTGACACCATTGTTGT
TGAGAGGGTTGACAGGTTCAGCCAGGAGATTGCCAGTGCCCAGAGCCAAAATACATTCATTAGAATTCGC
CGCCACCATGCATCATCACCACCACCATGTTAACATGTATGGAATCACCTCAACCGCCAACTCAACCGGA
AATCAGTCCTACGCTAATCGGCTGTTCATCTACGAAGTGGTCGGGCTGGGAGGCGACGGACGGAACGAGA
ATAGCCTGGTGCGCAAGTCCGGGACCACATTCATCACTGTCCCTTACGCACGAATGAACCAGGAAATGCA
GAGGATTACCAAGCTGGGCGGAAAAATCGTGTCTATTCGACCAGCCGAGGATGCCGCTCAGATCGTCAGT
GAAGGACAGAGCTCCGCTCAGGCATCAGCCCAGAGCCCTATGGCCAGCAGCACAAAGATTGTGCACCCCA
AAACTACCGACACTAGCGTGCCTGTCAACATCTACCGCCCTAAGACCCCATTCCTGGGCAAATGCATTGA
GAATTATGAACTGGTGGATGAGGGGGGCTCAGGAACTGTGAGGCATGTCACCTTTGACATCAGCGAGGGG
GATCTGAGATACCTGGAAGGGCAGTCCATTGGCATCATTCCCCCTGGAGAGGACAAAAACGGGAAGCCTC
ACAAACTGCGCCTGTATTCCATCGCCTCTACCCGACATGGCGACATGGAGGATAATAAGACCGTGAGCCT
GTGCGTGAGGCAGCTGGAATACCAGGACCCCGAGTCTGGCGAAACCGTGTACGGCGTGTGCAGCACATAC
CTGTGCAACCTGCCAGTGGGAACAGACGATGTCAAGATCACTGGACCAGTGGGGAAAGAGATGCTGCTGC
CCGACGATGAAGACGCAACAGTGGTCATGCTGGCCACAGGGACTGGCATTGCCCCATTCAGGGCTTTTCT
GTGGAGAATGTTTAAGGAGCAGCACGAAGATTATAAGTTCAAAGGGAAGGCCTGGCTGATCTTTGGCGTG
CCCTACACTGCTAATATTCTGTATAAGGACGATTTCGAGAAAATGGCAGCCGAAAACCCTGACAACTTCA
GGCTGACTTACGCTATCTCCCGGGAGCAGAAGACCGCAGACGGAGGGAAAGTGTACGTCCAGAGTCGGGT
GTCAGAATATGCCGATGAGCTGTTTGAAATGATCCAGAAGCCCAACACACACGTGTACATGTGCGGCCTG
AAAGGAATGCAGCCACCCATTGACGAGACCTTTACAGCTGAGGCAGAAAAGCGCGGCCTGAATTGGGAGG
AAATGAGGAGGTCTATGAAAAAAGAGCATCGGTGGCATGTGGAGGTGTATTGATAAGTCGACCCTGTGGA
ATGTGTGTCAGTTAGGGTGTGGAAAGTCCCCAGGCTCCCCAGCAGGCAGAAGTATGCAAAGCATGCATCT
CAATTAGTCAGCAACCAGGTGTGGAAAGTCCCCAGGCTCCCCAGCAGGCAGAAGTATGCAAAGCATGCAT
CTCAATTAGTCAGCAACCATAGTCCCGCCCCTAACTCCGCCCATCCCGCCCCTAACTCCGCCCAGTTCCG
CCCATTCTCCGCCCCATGGCTGACTAATTTTTTTTATTTATGCAGAGGCCGAGGCCGCCTCGGCCTCTGA
GCTATTCCAGAAGTAGTGAGGAGGCTTTTTTGGAGGCCTAGGCTTTTGCAAAAAGCTTACCATGACCGAG
TACAAGCCCACGGTGCGCCTCGCCACCCGCGACGACGTCCCCAGGGCCGTACGCACCCTCGCCGCCGCGT
TCGCCGACTACCCCGCCACGCGCCACACCGTCGATCCGGACCGCCACATCGAGCGGGTCACCGAGCTGCA
AGAACTCTTCCTCACGCGCGTCGGGCTCGACATCGGCAAGGTGTGGGTCGCGGACGACGGCGCCGCGGTG
GCGGTCTGGACCACGCCGGAGAGCGTCGAAGCGGGGGCGGTGTTCGCCGAGATCGGCCCGCGCATGGCCG
AGTTGAGCGGTTCCCGGCTGGCCGCGCAGCAACAGATGGAAGGCCTCCTGGCGCCGCACCGGCCCAAGGA
GCCCGCGTGGTTCCTGGCCACCGTCGGCGTCTCGCCCGACCACCAGGGCAAGGGTCTGGGCAGCGCCGTC
GTGCTCCCCGGAGTGGAGGCGGCCGAGCGCGCCGGGGTGCCCGCCTTCCTGGAGACCTCCGCGCCCCGCA
ACCTCCCCTTCTACGAGCGGCTCGGCTTCACCGTCACCGCCGACGTCGAGGTGCCCGAAGGACCGCGCAC
CTGGTGCATGACCCGCAAGCCCGGTGCCTGACGCCCGCCCCACGACCCGCAGCGCCCGACCGAAAGGAGC
GCACGACCCCATGCATCGATAAAATAAAAGATTTTATTTAGTCTCCAGAAAAAGGGGGCGGCCGCTCGAG
ACCTAGAAAAACATGGAGCAATCACAAGTAGCAATACAGCAGCTACCAATGCTGATTGTGCCTGGCTAGA
AGCACAAGAGGAGGAGGAGGTGGGTTTTCCAGTCACACCTCAGGTACCTTTAAGACCAATGACTTACAAG
GCAGCTGTAGATCTTAGCCACTTTTTAAAAGAAAAGGGGGGACTGGAAGGGCTAATTCACTCCCAACGAA
GACAAGATCTGCTTTTTGCTTGTACTGGGTCTCTCTGGTTAGACCAGATCTGAGCCTGGGAGCTCTCTGG
CTAACTAGGGAACCCACTGCTTAAGCCTCAATAAAGCTTGCCTTGAGTGCTTCAAGTAGTGTGTGCCCGT
CTGTTGTGTGACTCTGGTAACTAGAGATCCCTCAGACCCTTTTAGTCAGTGTGGAAAATCTCTAGCAGTA
GTAGTTCATGTCATCTTATTATTCAGTATTTATAACTTGCAAAGAAATGAATATCAGAGAGTGAGAGGCC
TTGACATTATAATAGATTTAGCAGGAATTGAACTAGGAGTGGAGCACACAGGCAAAGTTCTAGAGCTCGC
TGATCAGCCTCGACTGTGCCTTCTAGTTGCCAGCCATCTGTTGTTTGCCCCTCCCCCGTGCCTTCCTTGA
CCCTGGAAGGTGCCACTCCCACTGTCCTTTCCTAATAAAATGAGGAAATTGCATCGCATTGTCTGAGTAG
GTGTCATTCTATTCTGGGGGGTGGGGTGGGGCAGGACAGCAAGGGGGAGGATTGGGAAGACAATAGCAGG
CATGCTGGGGATGCGGTGGGCTCTATGGCTTCTGAGGCGGAAAGAACCAGCTGGGGGCGCGCCCCTCGAG
GCCGCCATGGTCATAGCTGTTTGACGTCAGGTGGCACTTTTCGGGGAAATGTGCGCGGAACCCCTATTTG
TTTATTTTTCTAAATACATTCAAATATGTATCCGCTCACGAGACAATAACCCTGATAAATGCTTCAATAA
TATTGAAAAAGGAAGAGTATGAGTATTCAACATTTCCGTGTCGCCCTTATTCCCTTTTTTGCGGCATTTT
GCCTTCCTGTTTTTGCTCACCCAGAAACGCTGGTGAAAGTAAAAGATGCTGAAGATCAGTTGGGTGCACG
AGTGGGTTACATCGAACTGGATCTCAACAGCGGTAAGATCCTTGAGAGTTTTCGCCCCGAAGAACGTTTT
CCAATGATGAGCACTTTTAAAGTTCTGCTATGTGGCGCGGTATTATCCCGTATTGACGCCGGGCAAGAGC
AACTCGGTCGCCGCATACACTATTCTCAGAATGACTTGGTTGAGTACTCACCAGTCACAGAAAAGCATCT
TACGGATGGCATGACAGTAAGAGAATTATGCAGTGCTGCCATAACCATGAGTGATAACACTGCGGCCAAC
TTACTTCTGACAACGATCGGAGGACCGAAGGAGCTAACCGCTTTTTTGCACAACATGGGGGATCATGTAA
CTCGCCTTGATCGTTGGGAACCGGAGCTGAATGAAGCCATACCAAACGACGAGCGTGACACCACGATGCC
TGTAGCAATGGCAACAACGTTGCGCAAACTATTAACTGGCGAACTACTTACTCTAGCTTCCCGGCAACAA
TTAATAGACTGGATGGAGGCGGATAAAGTTGCAGGACCACTTCTGCGCTCGGCCCTTCCGGCTGGCTGGT
TTATTGCTGATAAATCTGGAGCCGGTGAGCGTGGGTCTCGCGGTATCATTGCAGCACTGGGGCCAGATGG
TAAGCCCTCCCGTATCGTAGTTATCTACACGACGGGGAGTCAGGCAACTATGGATGAACGAAATAGACAG
ATCGCTGAGATAGGTGCCTCACTGATTAAGCATTGGTAACTGTCAGACCAAGTTTACTCATATATACTTT
AGATTGATTTAAAACTTCATTTTTAATTTAAAAGGATCTAGGTGAAGATCCTTTTTGATAATCTCATGAC
CAAAATCCCTTAACGTGAGTTTTCGTTCCACTGAGCGTCAGACCCCGTAGAAAAGATCAAAGGATCTTCT
TGAGATCCTTTTTTTCTGCGCGTAATCTGCTGCTTGCAAACAAAAAAACCACCGCTACCAGCGGTGGTTT
GTTTGCCGGATCAAGAGCTACCAACTCTTTTTCCGAAGGTAACTGGCTTCAGCAGAGCGCAGATACCAAA
TACTGTTCTTCTAGTGTAGCCGTAGTTAGGCCACCACTTCAAGAACTCTGTAGCACCGCCTACATACCTC
GCTCTGCTAATCCTGTTACCAGTGGCTGCTGCCAGTGGCGATAAGTCGTGTCTTACCGGGTTGGACTCAA
GACGATAGTTACCGGATAAGGCGCAGCGGTCGGGCTGAACGGGGGGTTCGTGCACACAGCCCAGCTTGGA
GCGAACGACCTACACCGAACTGAGATACCTACAGCGTGAGCTATGAGAAAGCGCCACGCTTCCCGAAGGG
AGAAAGGCGGACAGGTATCCGGTAAGCGGCAGGGTCGGAACAGGAGAGCGCACGAGGGAGCTTCCAGGGG
GAAACGCCTGGTATCTTTATAGTCCTGTCGGGTTTCGCCACCTCTGACTTGAGCGTCGATTTTTGTGATG
CTCGTCAGGGGGGCGGAGCCTATGGAAAAACGCCAGCAACGCGGCCTTTTTACGGTTCTGGCCTTTTGCA
CGGACCGCCACTGCCAATTACCTGTGGTTTCATTTACTCTAAACCTGTGATTCCTCTGAATTATTTTCAT
TTTAAAGAAATTGTATTTGTTAAATATGTACTACAAACTTAGTAGTTGGAAGGGCTAATTCACTCCCAAA
GAAGACAAGATATCCTTGATCTGTGGATCTACCACACACAAGGCTACTTCCCTGATTAGCAGAACTACAC
ACCAGGGCCAGGGGTCAGATATCCACTGACCTTTGGATGGTGCTACAAGCTAGTACCAGTTGAGCCAGAT
AAGGTAGAAGAGGCCAATAAAGGAGAGAACACCAGCTTGTTACACCCTGTGAGCCTGCATGGGATGGATG
ACCCGGAGAGAGAAGTGTTAGAGTGGAGGTTTGACAGCCGCCTAGCATTTCATCACGTGGCCCGAGAGCT
GCATCCGGAGTACTTCAAGAACTGCTGATATCGAGCTTGCTACAAGGGACTTTCCGCTGGGGACTTTCCA
GGGAGGCGTGGCCTGGGCGGGACTGGGGAGTGGCGAGCCCTCAGATCCTGCATATAAGCAGCTGCTTTTT
GCCTGTACTGGGTCTCTCTGGTTAGACCAGATCTGAGCCTGGGAGCTCTCTGGCTAACTAGGGAACCCAC
TGCTTAAGCCTCAATAAAGCTTGCCTTGAGTGCTTCAAGTAGTGTGTGCCCGTCTGTTGTGTGACTCTGG
TAACTAGAGATCCCTCAGACCCTTTTAGTCAGTGTGGAAAATCTCTAGCAGTGGCGCCCGAACAGGGACT
TGAAAGCGAAAGGGAAACCAGAGGAGCTCTCTCGACGCAGGACTCGGCTTGCTGAAGCGCGCACGGCAAG
AGGCGAGGGGCGGCGACTGGTGAGTACGCCAAAAATTTTGACTAGCGGAGGCTAGAAGGAGAGAGATGGG
TGCGAGAGCGTCAGTATTAAGCGGGGGAGAATTAGATCGCGATGGGAAAAAATTCGGTTAAGGCCAGGGG
GAAAGAAAAAATATAAATTAAAACATATAGTATGGGCAAGCAGGGAGCTAGAACGATTCGCAGTTAATCC
TGGCCTGTTAGAAACATCAGAAGGCTGTAGACAAATACTGGGACAGCTACAACCATCCCTTCAGACAGGA
TCAGAAGAACTTAGATCATTATATAATACAGTAGCAACCCTCTATTGTGTGCATCAAAGGATAGAGATAA
AAGACACCAAGGAAGCTTTAGACAAGATAGAGGAAGAGCAAAACAAAAGTAAGACCACCGCACAGCAACC
GGCCGCTGATCTTCAGACCTGGAGGAGGAGATATGAGGGACAATTGGAGAAGTGAATTATATAAATATAA
AGTAGTAAAAATTGAACCATTAGGAGTAGCACCCACCAAGGCAAAGAGAAGAGTGGTGCAGAGAGAAAAA
AGAGCAGTGGGAATAGGAGCTTTGTTCCTTGGGTTCTTGGGAGCAGCAGGAAGCACTATGGGCGCAGCGT
CAATGACGCTGACGGTACAGGCCAGACAATTATTGTCTGGTATAGTGCAGCAGCAGAACAATTTGCTGAG
GGCTATTGAGGCGCAACAGCATCTGTTGCAACTCACAGTCTGGGGCATCAAGCAGCTCCAGGCAAGAATC
CTGGCTGTGGAAAGATACCTAAAGGATCAACAGCTCCTGGGGATTTGGGGTTGCTCTGGAAAACTCATTT
GCACCACTGCTGTGCCTTGGAATGCTAGTTGGAGTAATAAATCTCTGGAACAGATTTGGAATCACACGAC
CTGGATGGAGTGGGACAGAGAAATTAACAATTACACAAGCTTAATACACTCCTTAATTGAAGAATCGCAA
AACCAGCAAGAAAAGAATGAACAAGAATTATTGGAATTAGATAAATGGGCAAGTTTGTGGAATTGGTTTA
ACATAACAAATTGGCTGTGGTATATAAAATTATTCATAATGATAGTAGGAGGCTTGGTAGGTTTAAGAAT
AGTTTTTGCTGTACTTTCTATAGTGAATAGAGTTAGGCAGGGATATTCACCATTATCGTTTCAGACCCAC
CTCCCAACCCCGAGGGGACCCGACAGGCCCGAAGGAATAGAAGAAGAAGGTGGAGAGAGAGACAGAGACA
GATCCATTCGATTAGTGAACGGATCTCGACGGTATCGCCACAAATGGCAGTATTCATCCACAATTTTAAA
AGAAAGGGGGGGATTGGGGGGTACAGTGCAGGGGAAAGAATAGTAGACATAATAGCAACAGACATACAAA
CTAAAGAATTACAAAAACAAATTACAAAAATTCAAAATTTTCGGGTTTATTACAGGGACAGCAGAGATCC
ACTTTGGATCGATAAGCTTTGCAAAGATGGATAAAGTTTTAAACAGAGAGGAATCTTTGCAGCTAATGGA
CCTTCTAGGTCTTGAAAGGAGTGGGAAT
Features (pLannotate 1.2.2; 22 found; start..end, strand, type, name):
      2..1180    +  promoter       EF-1α promoter: strong constitutive promoter for human elongation factor EF-1α
   1200..1243    -  misc_feature   MCS (fragment): multiple cloning site
   1271..1720    +  CDS            PETF: FER_WHEAT - Experimental evidence at protein level: Swiss-Prot protein existence level 1. Ferredoxins are iron-sulfur proteins that transfer electrons in a wide variety of metabolic reactions. From Triticum aestivum (Wheat).
   1796..1882    +  CDS            COX8A (fragment): COX8A_HUMAN - Also known as COX8, COX8L. Experimental evidence at protein level: Swiss-Prot protein existence level 1. Component of the cytochrome c oxidase, the last enzyme in the mitochondrial electron transport chain which drives oxidative phosphorylation. The respiratory chain contains 3 multisubunit complexes succinate dehydrogenase (complex II, CII), ubiquinol- cytochrome c oxidoreductase (cytochrome b-c1 complex, complex III, CIII) and cytochrome c oxidase (complex IV, CIV), that cooperate to transfer electrons derived from NADH and succinate to molecular oxygen, creating an electrochem
   1925..3130    +  CDS            petH: FENR_SYNP2 - Experimental evidence at protein level: Swiss-Prot protein existence level 1. From Synechococcus sp. (strain ATCC 27264 / PCC 7002 / PR-6) (Agmenellum quadruplicatum).
   3153..3482    +  promoter       SV40 promoter: SV40 enhancer and early promoter
   3492..4091    +  CDS            PuroR: puromycin N-acetyltransferase; pac from Streptomyces alboniger; confers resistance to puromycin
   4185..4382    +  CDS            nef (fragment): NEF_HV1Z2 - Experimental evidence at protein level: Swiss-Prot protein existence level 1. Extracellular Nef protein targets CD4(+) T-lymphocytes for apoptosis by interacting with CXCR4 surface receptors. From Human immunodeficiency virus type 1 group M subtype D (isolate Z2/CDC-Z34) (HIV-1).
   4384..4617    +  LTR            3' LTR (ΔU3): self-inactivating 3' long terminal repeat (LTR) from HIV-1
   4774..4998    +  polyA_signal   bGH poly(A) signal: bovine growth hormone polyadenylation signal
   5002..5023    +  promoter       SV40 promoter (fragment): SV40 enhancer and early promoter
   5094..5198    +  promoter       AmpR promoter: bla
   5199..6059    +  CDS            AmpR: β-lactamase; bla; confers resistance to ampicillin, carbenicillin, and related antibiotics
   6230..6818    +  rep_origin     ori: high-copy-number ColE1/pMB1/pBR322/pUC origin of replication
   6976..7305    +  CDS            nef (fragment): NEF_HV1BR - Experimental evidence at protein level: Swiss-Prot protein existence level 1. Extracellular Nef protein targets CD4(+) T-lymphocytes for apoptosis by interacting with CXCR4 surface receptors (PubMed:14990729). From Human immunodeficiency virus type 1 group M subtype B (isolate BRU/LAI) (HIV-1).
   7353..7610    +  LTR            5' LTR (truncated): truncated 5' long terminal repeat (LTR) from HIV-1
   7657..7782    +  misc_feature   HIV-1 Ψ: packaging signal of human immunodeficiency virus type 1
   7766..8104    +  CDS            HIV-1 gag (fragment): gag protein from human immunodeficiency virus 1; gag
   8275..8508    +  misc_feature   RRE: The Rev response element (RRE) of HIV-1 allows for Rev-dependent mRNA export from the nucleus to the cytoplasm.
   8885..8985    +  CDS            Rev (fragment): human immunodeficiency virus 1 (HIV-1) Rev protein; rev; enhances nuclear export of unspliced and incompletely spliced viral mRNAs
   9024..9141    +  misc_feature   cPPT/CTS: central polypurine tract and central termination sequence of HIV-1
   9197..9263    +  CDS            small t antigen (fragment): SV40 (simian virus 40) small t antigen
