[The description below was written by a language model from this plasmid's Addgene catalogue record and pLannotate feature annotations shown in this document.]
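Description:
pPKm-233 is a self-inactivating HIV-1-based lentiviral transfer plasmid built on the pSIN backbone, made to co-express two cyanobacterial (Synechococcus sp.) redox proteins, ferredoxin (sFD) and ferredoxin-NADP+ reductase (sFNR), in mammalian cells. It is propagated in E. coli through a high-copy ColE1/pUC-type origin and selected with ampicillin via the β-lactamase gene. The viral portion contains a truncated 5' LTR, the Ψ packaging signal with a short gag fragment, the Rev response element and the cPPT/CTS. Downstream of the cargo sits a ΔU3 3' LTR, which inactivates LTR promoter activity after integration, followed by a bGH polyadenylation signal. Small nef, Rev and SV40 small t antigen matches in the annotation appear to be residual backbone fragments rather than functional genes.

The payload is driven by the strong constitutive human EF-1α promoter. The first open reading frame is ferredoxin; the automated annotation matched it to wheat ferredoxin, but this is a homology hit, and the catalogue identifies it as the Synechococcus protein. According to the catalogue description, a P2A self-cleaving peptide, which is not annotated in the feature table, separates it from a mitochondrial targeting sequence derived from human COX8A fused to petH, the Synechococcus FNR. The insert name (mito-sFD, mito-sFNR) indicates that both proteins are meant to localise to mitochondria, although only the targeting sequence preceding FNR is annotated. A separate SV40 promoter–puromycin N-acetyltransferase cassette inside the provirus allows selection of transduced cells. The associated publication indicates that such Fd/FNR pairs are used to support biosynthesis of orthogonal molecules in mammalian cells, enabling fully genetically encoded PhyB optogenetics.
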