Addgene plasmid #90508: pPKm-233
Purpose: pSIN - EF-1alpha - sFD - P2A - MTS - sFNR, vector encoding for Synechococcus sp. Ferredoxin (Fd) and Ferredoxin-oxireductase (FNR)
Depositing lab: Todd Coleman. Depositing organization: University of California, San Diego (UCSD). Publication: Biosynthesis of Orthogonal Molecules Using Ferredoxin and Ferredoxin-NADP(+) Reductase Systems Enables Genetically Encoded PhyB Optogenetics. Kyriakakis P, Catanho M, Hoffner N, Thavarajah W, Hu VJ, Chao SS, Hsu A, Pham V, Naghavian L, Dozier LE, Patrick GN, Coleman TP. ACS Synth Biol. 2018 Feb 16;7(2):706-717. doi: 10.1021/acssynbio.7b00413. Epub 2018 Jan 24. PubMed 29301067.
Backbone
  Vector backbone: pSIN
  Vector type: Lentiviral
Growth in bacteria
  Bacterial resistance: Ampicillin, 100 μg/mL
  Growth temperature: 37°C
  Growth strain: NEB Stable
  Copy number: High Copy
Gene/Insert
  Gene/Insert name: mito-sFD, mito-sFNR
  Cloning method: Restriction Enzyme; 5′ cloning site unknown (unknown if destroyed); 3′ cloning site unknown (unknown if destroyed)
Terms and licenses: Academic/Nonprofit Terms; Industry Terms: Not Available to Industry
How to cite: pPKm-233 was a gift from Todd Coleman (Addgene plasmid # 90508 ; http://n2t.net/addgene:90508 ; RRID:Addgene_90508)
